Addgene plasmid #148772: pCIneo-V5-SBP-MBP-HsNot4_275-575-del400-428_AG
Purpose: Mammalian Expression of HsNot4_275-575-del400-428
Depositing lab: Elisa Izaurralde. Depositing organization: Max Planck Institute for Developmental Biology. Publication: A conserved CAF40-binding motif in metazoan NOT4 mediates association with the CCR4-NOT complex. Keskeny C, Raisch T, Sgromo A, Igreja C, Bhandari D, Weichenrieder O, Izaurralde E. Genes Dev. 2019 Feb 1;33(3-4):236-252. doi: 10.1101/gad.320952.118. Epub 2019 Jan 28. PubMed 30692204.
Backbone
  Vector backbone: pCI-neo
  Vector type: Mammalian Expression
Growth in bacteria
  Bacterial resistance: Ampicillin, 100 μg/mL
  Growth temperature: 37°C
  Growth strain: DH5alpha
  Copy number: High Copy
Gene/Insert
  Gene/Insert name: HsNot4_275-575-del400-428
  Species: H. sapiens (human)
  Entrez Gene: CNOT4 (a.k.a. CLONE243, NOT4, NOT4H)
  Cloning method: Unknown
Terms and licenses: Academic/Nonprofit Terms; Industry Terms: Not Available to Industry
Depositor comments: sequence given by variant 4 NCBI: NM_001190848.1 or Uniprot.: isoform 1 O95628-1 Plasmids from this collection were made available to the research community and donated after the lab closed. Please note that the sequence provided by the depositing laboratory may be theoretical/predicted or based on Sanger sequencing results. There may be discrepancies between sequencing results obtained by Addgene and the depositor sequence. If an Addgene verified sequence is not available, please contact before placing your order to request that our lab fully sequence the plasmid.
How to cite: pCIneo-V5-SBP-MBP-HsNot4_275-575-del400-428_AG was a gift from Elisa Izaurralde (Addgene plasmid # 148772 ; http://n2t.net/addgene:148772 ; RRID:Addgene_148772)
