[The description below was written by a language model from this plasmid's Addgene catalogue record and pLannotate feature annotations shown in this document.]
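Description:
pCIneo-V5-SBP-MBP-HsNot4_275-575-del400-428_AG is a 7.6 kb mammalian expression plasmid built on the pCI-neo backbone. It is propagated in E. coli through a high-copy ColE1/pUC-type origin with ampicillin selection (AmpR under its own bla promoter), and it also carries an f1 origin for single-stranded DNA production. For mammalian cells, a separate cassette places the neo gene under the SV40 enhancer/early promoter with a synthetic poly(A) signal, which allows selection of stable transfectants with neomycin-class drugs such as G418.

The expression unit is driven by the human CMV immediate-early enhancer and promoter, followed by the chimeric β-globin/immunoglobulin intron that generally improves transcript processing and expression, and it ends at an SV40 polyadenylation signal. A T7 promoter sits just upstream of the coding region and a T3 promoter fragment lies downstream in the opposite orientation. The open reading frame encodes a triple N-terminal tag: a V5 epitope for immunodetection, a streptavidin-binding peptide (SBP) for affinity pulldown on streptavidin resin, and a cytosolic E. coli maltose-binding protein lacking its signal sequence. This tag is fused to a fragment of human CNOT4 (NOT4), an E3 ubiquitin ligase. According to the construct name, the fragment spans residues 275–575 with an internal deletion of residues 400–428, numbered on isoform 1.

The stated purpose is mammalian expression of this deletion fragment. The associated publication concerns a CAF40-binding motif in metazoan NOT4 that mediates association with the CCR4-NOT complex, so the construct is plausibly a deletion mutant for SBP pulldown interaction assays, although the record does not say what the deleted segment corresponds to.
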