Features (pLannotate 1.2.2; 22 found; start..end, strand, type, name):
    140..517     +  enhancer       CMV enhancer: human cytomegalovirus immediate early enhancer
    518..729     +  promoter       CMV promoter: human cytomegalovirus (CMV) immediate early promoter
    890..1022    +  intron         chimeric intron: chimera between introns from human β-globin and immunoglobulin heavy chain genes
   1067..1085    +  promoter       T7 promoter: promoter for bacteriophage T7 RNA polymerase
   1107..1148    +  CDS            V5 tag: epitope tag from simian virus 5
   1170..1283    +  CDS            SBP: streptavidin-binding peptide selected from a peptide library; binds streptavidin with nanomolar affinity (Keefe et al., 2001)
   1308..2399    +  CDS            MBP: maltose binding protein from E. coli; malE (mutated); This version of the gene does not encode a signal sequence, so MBP will remain in the cytosol.
   2403..3227    +  CDS            CNOT4 (fragment): CNOT4_HUMAN - Also known as NOT4. Experimental evidence at protein level: Swiss-Prot protein existence level 1. Has E3 ubiquitin ligase activity, promoting ubiquitination and degradation of target proteins (PubMed:11823428, PubMed:22159038, PubMed:26575292). Involved in activation of the JAK/STAT pathway (PubMed:11823428, PubMed:22159038). Catalyzes ubiquitination of methylated RBM15 (PubMed:26575292). Plays a role in quality control of translation of mitochondrial outer membrane-localized mRNA (PubMed:29861391). As part of the PINK1-regulated signaling, upon mitochondria damage, ubiquitinates
   3242..3259    -  promoter       T3 promoter (fragment): promoter for bacteriophage T3 RNA polymerase
   3277..3398    -  polyA_signal   SV40 poly(A) signal: SV40 polyadenylation signal
   3421..3489    -  CDS            large T antigen (fragment): large T antigen from SV40 (simian virus 40)
   3513..3580    +  CDS            lacZα (fragment): LacZα fragment of β-galactosidase; lacZ fragment
   3584..4012    +  rep_origin     f1 ori (sequence partly withheld): f1 bacteriophage origin of replication; arrow indicates direction of (+) strand synthesis
   4040..4091    -  misc_feature   bom (fragment): basis of mobility region from pBR322
   4156..4513    +  promoter       SV40 promoter: SV40 enhancer and early promoter
   4564..5355    +  CDS            neo: KKA2_KLEPN - Also known as kan, nptII. Experimental evidence at protein level: Swiss-Prot protein existence level 1. Resistance to kanamycin, neomycin, paromomycin, ribostamycin, butirosin and gentamicin B. From Klebsiella pneumoniae.
   5422..5470    +  polyA_signal   poly(A) signal: synthetic polyadenylation signal
   5490..5544    -  misc_feature   bom (fragment): basis of mobility region from pBR322
   5646..5681    -  CDS            rop (fragment): Rop protein, which maintains plasmids at low copy number; rop
   5776..5880    +  promoter       AmpR promoter: bla
   5881..6741    +  CDS            AmpR: β-lactamase; bla; confers resistance to ampicillin, carbenicillin, and related antibiotics
   6912..7500    +  rep_origin     ori: high-copy-number ColE1/pMB1/pBR322/pUC origin of replication
>Addgene plasmid #148772 | pCIneo-V5-SBP-MBP-HsNot4_275-575-del400-428_AG | depositor full sequence | sequence record 291220 | Full Sequence
TCAATATTGGCCATTAGCCATATTATTCATTGGTTATATAGCATAAATCAATATTGGCTATTGGCCATTG
CATACGTTGTATCTATATCATAATATGTACATTTATATTGGCTCATGTCCAATATGACCGCCATGTTGGC
ATTGATTATTGACTAGTTATTAATAGTAATCAATTACGGGGTCATTAGTTCATAGCCCATATATGGAGTT
CCGCGTTACATAACTTACGGTAAATGGCCCGCCTGGCTGACCGCCCAACGACCCCCGCCCATTGACGTCA
ATAATGACGTATGTTCCCATAGTAACGCCAATAGGGACTTTCCATTGACGTCAATGGGTGGAGTATTTAC
GGTAAACTGCCCACTTGGCAGTACATCAAGTGTATCATATGCCAAGTCCGCCCCCTATTGACGTCAATGA
CGGTAAATGGCCCGCCTGGCATTATGCCCAGTACATGACCTTACGGGACTTTCCTACTTGGCAGTACATC
TACGTATTAGTCATCGCTATTACCATGGTGATGCGGTTTTGGCAGTACACCAATGGGCGTGGATAGCGGT
TTGACTCACGGGGATTTCCAAGTCTCCACCCCATTGACGTCAATGGGAGTTTGTTTTGGCACCAAAATCA
ACGGGACTTTCCAAAATGTCGTAACAACTGCGATCGCCCGCCCCGTTGACGCAAATGGGCGGTAGGCGTG
TACGGTGGGAGGTCTATATAAGCAGAGCTCGTTTAGTGAACCGTCAGATCACTAGAAGCTTTATTGCGGT
AGTTTATCACAGTTAAATTGCTAACGCAGTCAGTGCTTCTGACACAACAGTCTCGAACTTAAGCTGCAGT
GACTCTCTTAAGGTAGCCTTGCAGAAGTTGGTCGTGAGGCACTGGGCAGGTAAGTATCAAGGTTACAAGA
CAGGTTTAAGGAGACCAATAGAAACTGGGCTTGTCGAGACAGAGAAGACTCTTGCGTTTCTGATAGGCAC
CTATTGGTCTTACTGACATCCACTTTGCCTTTCTCTCCACAGGTGTCCACTCCCAGTTCAATTACAGCTC
TTAAGGCTAGAGTACTTAATACGACTCACTATAGGCTAGCAATTGCGGCCACCATGGGTAAGCCTATCCC
TAACCCTCTCCTCGGTCTCGATTCTACGCCCGGAAGCGGTAGCGGTACCATGGACGAGAAGACCACCGGC
TGGGGGGGCGGCCACGTGGTGGAGGGCCTGGCCGGCGAGCTGGAGCAGCTGCGGGCCAGGCTGGAGCACC
ACCCTCAGGGCCAGCGGGAGCCCTCCGGCGGCTGCAAGCCCCTCGACATGAAAATCGAAGAAGGTAAACT
GGTAATCTGGATTAACGGCGATAAAGGCTATAACGGTCTCGCTGAAGTCGGTAAGAAATTCGAGAAAGAT
ACCGGAATTAAAGTCACCGTTGAGCATCCGGATAAACTGGAAGAGAAATTCCCGCAGGTTGCGGCAACTG
GCGATGGCCCTGACATTATCTTCTGGGCACACGACCGCTTTGGTGGCTACGCTCAATCTGGCCTGTTGGC
TGAAATCACCCCGGACAAAGCGTTCCAGGACAAGCTGTATCCGTTTACCTGGGATGCCGTACGTTACAAC
GGCAAGCTGATTGCTTACCCGATCGCTGTTGAAGCGTTATCGCTGATTTATAACAAAGATCTGCTGCCGA
ACCCGCCAAAAACCTGGGAAGAGATCCCGGCGCTGGATAAAGAACTGAAAGCGAAAGGTAAGAGCGCGCT
GATGTTCAACCTGCAAGAACCGTACTTCACCTGGCCGCTGATTGCTGCTGACGGGGGTTATGCGTTCAAG
TATGAAAACGGCAAGTACGACATTAAAGACGTGGGCGTGGATAACGCTGGCGCGAAAGCGGGTCTGACCT
TCCTGGTTGACCTGATTAAAAGCAAACACATGAATGCAGACACCGATTACTCCATCGCAGAAGCTGCCTT
TAATAAAGGCGAAACAGCGATGACCATCAACGGCCCGTGGGCATGGTCCAACATCGACACCAGCAAAGTG
AATTATGGTGTAACGGTACTGCCGACCTTCAAGGGTCAACCATCCAAACCGTTCGTTGGCGTGCTGAGCG
CAGGTATTAACGCCGCCAGTCCGAACAAAGAGCTGGCGAAAGAGTTCCTCGAAAACTATCTGCTGACTGA
TGAAGGTCTGGAAGCGGTTAATAAAGACAAACCGCTGGGTGCCGTAGCGCTGAAGTCTTACGAGGAAGAG
TTGGCGAAAGATCCACGTATTGCCGCCACCATGGAAAACGCCCAGAAAGGTGAAATCATGCCGAACATCC
CGCAGATGTCCGCTTTCTGGTATGCCGTGCGTACTGCGGTGATCAACGCCGCCAGCGGTCGTCAGACTGT
CGATGAAGCCCTGAAAGACCCTCCACTCGAGCCCATTGACAAACCTTCAGATTCTCTCAGTATAGGGAAC
GGTGATAATTCCCAGCAGATATCTAACAGTGATACGCCTTCACCACCACCTGGTTTGTCAAAATCCAATC
CAGTCATCCCCATCAGTTCATCCAATCACAGTGCACGGTCCCCTTTTGAAGGGGCAGTAACAGAGTCACA
GTCGTTATTCTCAGACAATTTTCGCCATCCCAACCCTATCCCAAGTGGGCTTCCTCCTTTCCCCAGCTCC
CCACAGACATCCAGTGACTGGCCTACAGCACCAGAACCACAGAGCCTCTTCACATCAGAAACAATCCCAG
TATCATCCTCTACAGACTGGCAAGCAGCTTTTGGCTTTGGTTCTTCTAAACAACCACCTTCCCTTTCGCC
CACATCTCTTCAGAACTCCTCTTCACACACTACAACCGCCAAAGGTCCAGGCTCTGGATTCCTGCATCCT
GCTGCAGCTACAAATGCCAATTCTCTCAATAGTACCTTTTCAGTCTTGCCCCAGAGGTTCCCTCAATTTC
AGCAGCACCGAGCGGTTTATAATTCATTCAGTTTTCCAGGCCAGGCAGCCCGCTATCCTTGGATGGCCTT
TCCACGCAATAGCATCATGCACTTGAACCACACAGCAAACCCCACCTCAAATAGTAATTTCTTGGACTTG
AATCTCCCGCCACAGCACAACACAGGTCTGGGAGGGATCCCTGTAGCAGGGGAAGAAGAGGTGAAGGTTT
CGACCATGCCACTGTCAACCTCTTCCCATTCATTACAACAAGGACAGCAGCCTACAAGTCTCCACACTAC
TGTGGCCTAAGCGGCCGCTTCCCTTTAGTGAGGGTTAATGCTTCGAGCAGACATGATAAGATACATTGAT
GAGTTTGGACAAACCACAACTAGAATGCAGTGAAAAAAATGCTTTATTTGTGAAATTTGTGATGCTATTG
CTTTATTTGTAACCATTATAAGCTGCAATAAACAAGTTAACAACAACAATTGCATTCATTTTATGTTTCA
GGTTCAGGGGGAGATGTGGGAGGTTTTTTAAAGCAAGTAAAACCTCTACAAATGTGGTAAAATCCGATAA
GGATCGATCCGGGCTGGCGTAATAGCGAAGAGGCCCGCACCGATCGCCCTTCCCAACAGTTGCGCAGCCT
GAATGGCGAATGG
[124 nt withheld, positions 3584-3707]
C
[91 nt withheld, positions 3709-3799]
A
[49 nt withheld, positions 3801-3849]
CCTTTGACGTTGGAGTCCACGTTCTTT
[37 nt withheld, positions 3877-3913]
ACCCTATCTCGGTCTATTCTTTTGATTTATAAGGGATTTTGCCGATTTCGGCCTATTGGTTAAAAAATGA
GCTGATTTAACAAAAATTTAACGCGAATTTTAACAAAATATTAACGCTTACAATTTCCTGATGCGGTATT
TTCTCCTTACGCATCTGTGCGGTATTTCACACCGCATACGCGGATCTGCGCAGCACCATGGCCTGAAATA
ACCTCTGAAAGAGGAACTTGGTTAGGTACCTTCTGAGGCGGAAAGAACCAGCTGTGGAATGTGTGTCAGT
TAGGGTGTGGAAAGTCCCCAGGCTCCCCAGCAGGCAGAAGTATGCAAAGCATGCATCTCAATTAGTCAGC
AACCAGGTGTGGAAAGTCCCCAGGCTCCCCAGCAGGCAGAAGTATGCAAAGCATGCATCTCAATTAGTCA
GCAACCATAGTCCCGCCCCTAACTCCGCCCATCCCGCCCCTAACTCCGCCCAGTTCCGCCCATTCTCCGC
CCCATGGCTGACTAATTTTTTTTATTTATGCAGAGGCCGAGGCCGCCTCGGCCTCTGAGCTATTCCAGAA
GTAGTGAGGAGGCTTTTTTGGAGGCCTAGGCTTTTGCAAAAAGCTTGATTCTTCTGACACAACAGTCTCG
AACTTAAGGCTAGAGCCACCATGATTGAACAAGATGGATTGCACGCAGGTTCTCCGGCCGCTTGGGTGGA
GAGGCTATTCGGCTATGACTGGGCACAACAGACAATCGGCTGCTCTGATGCCGCCGTGTTCCGGCTGTCA
GCGCAGGGGCGCCCGGTTCTTTTTGTCAAGACCGACCTGTCCGGTGCCCTGAATGAACTGCAGGACGAGG
CAGCGCGGCTATCGTGGCTGGCCACGACGGGCGTTCCTTGCGCAGCTGTGCTCGACGTTGTCACTGAAGC
GGGAAGGGACTGGCTGCTATTGGGCGAAGTGCCGGGGCAGGATCTCCTGTCATCTCACCTTGCTCCTGCC
GAGAAAGTATCCATCATGGCTGATGCAATGCGGCGGCTGCATACGCTTGATCCGGCTACCTGCCCATTCG
ACCACCAAGCGAAACATCGCATCGAGCGAGCACGTACTCGGATGGAAGCCGGTCTTGTCGATCAGGATGA
TCTGGACGAAGAGCATCAGGGGCTCGCGCCAGCCGAACTGTTCGCCAGGCTCAAGGCGCGCATGCCCGAC
GGCGAGGATCTCGTCGTGACCCATGGCGATGCCTGCTTGCCGAATATCATGGTGGAAAATGGCCGCTTTT
CTGGATTCATCGACTGTGGCCGGCTGGGTGTGGCGGACCGCTATCAGGACATAGCGTTGGCTACCCGTGA
TATTGCTGAAGAGCTTGGCGGCGAATGGGCTGACCGCTTCCTCGTGCTTTACGGTATCGCCGCTCCCGAT
TCGCAGCGCATCGCCTTCTATCGCCTTCTTGACGAGTTCTTCTGAGCGGGACTCTGGGGTTCGAAATGAC
CGACCAAGCGACGCCCAACCTGCCATCACGATGGCCGCAATAAAATATCTTTATTTTCATTACATCTGTG
TGTTGGTTTTTTGTGTGAATCGATAGCGATAAGGATCCGCGTATGGTGCACTCTCAGTACAATCTGCTCT
GATGCCGCATAGTTAAGCCAGCCCCGACACCCGCCAACACCCGCTGACGCGCCCTGACGGGCTTGTCTGC
TCCCGGCATCCGCTTACAGACAAGCTGTGACCGTCTCCGGGAGCTGCATGTGTCAGAGGTTTTCACCGTC
ATCACCGAAACGCGCGAGACGAAAGGGCCTCGTGATACGCCTATTTTTATAGGTTAATGTCATGATAATA
ATGGTTTCTTAGACGTCAGGTGGCACTTTTCGGGGAAATGTGCGCGGAACCCCTATTTGTTTATTTTTCT
AAATACATTCAAATATGTATCCGCTCATGAGACAATAACCCTGATAAATGCTTCAATAATATTGAAAAAG
GAAGAGTATGAGTATTCAACATTTCCGTGTCGCCCTTATTCCCTTTTTTGCGGCATTTTGCCTTCCTGTT
TTTGCTCACCCAGAAACGCTGGTGAAAGTAAAAGATGCTGAAGATCAGTTGGGTGCACGAGTGGGTTACA
TCGAACTGGATCTCAACAGCGGTAAGATCCTTGAGAGTTTTCGCCCCGAAGAACGTTTTCCAATGATGAG
CACTTTTAAAGTTCTGCTATGTGGCGCGGTATTATCCCGTATTGACGCCGGGCAAGAGCAACTCGGTCGC
CGCATACACTATTCTCAGAATGACTTGGTTGAGTACTCACCAGTCACAGAAAAGCATCTTACGGATGGCA
TGACAGTAAGAGAATTATGCAGTGCTGCCATAACCATGAGTGATAACACTGCGGCCAACTTACTTCTGAC
AACGATCGGAGGACCGAAGGAGCTAACCGCTTTTTTGCACAACATGGGGGATCATGTAACTCGCCTTGAT
CGTTGGGAACCGGAGCTGAATGAAGCCATACCAAACGACGAGCGTGACACCACGATGCCTGTAGCAATGG
CAACAACGTTGCGCAAACTATTAACTGGCGAACTACTTACTCTAGCTTCCCGGCAACAATTAATAGACTG
GATGGAGGCGGATAAAGTTGCAGGACCACTTCTGCGCTCGGCCCTTCCGGCTGGCTGGTTTATTGCTGAT
AAATCTGGAGCCGGTGAGCGTGGGTCTCGCGGTATCATTGCAGCACTGGGGCCAGATGGTAAGCCCTCCC
GTATCGTAGTTATCTACACGACGGGGAGTCAGGCAACTATGGATGAACGAAATAGACAGATCGCTGAGAT
AGGTGCCTCACTGATTAAGCATTGGTAACTGTCAGACCAAGTTTACTCATATATACTTTAGATTGATTTA
AAACTTCATTTTTAATTTAAAAGGATCTAGGTGAAGATCCTTTTTGATAATCTCATGACCAAAATCCCTT
AACGTGAGTTTTCGTTCCACTGAGCGTCAGACCCCGTAGAAAAGATCAAAGGATCTTCTTGAGATCCTTT
TTTTCTGCGCGTAATCTGCTGCTTGCAAACAAAAAAACCACCGCTACCAGCGGTGGTTTGTTTGCCGGAT
CAAGAGCTACCAACTCTTTTTCCGAAGGTAACTGGCTTCAGCAGAGCGCAGATACCAAATACTGTTCTTC
TAGTGTAGCCGTAGTTAGGCCACCACTTCAAGAACTCTGTAGCACCGCCTACATACCTCGCTCTGCTAAT
CCTGTTACCAGTGGCTGCTGCCAGTGGCGATAAGTCGTGTCTTACCGGGTTGGACTCAAGACGATAGTTA
CCGGATAAGGCGCAGCGGTCGGGCTGAACGGGGGGTTCGTGCACACAGCCCAGCTTGGAGCGAACGACCT
ACACCGAACTGAGATACCTACAGCGTGAGCTATGAGAAAGCGCCACGCTTCCCGAAGGGAGAAAGGCGGA
CAGGTATCCGGTAAGCGGCAGGGTCGGAACAGGAGAGCGCACGAGGGAGCTTCCAGGGGGAAACGCCTGG
TATCTTTATAGTCCTGTCGGGTTTCGCCACCTCTGACTTGAGCGTCGATTTTTGTGATGCTCGTCAGGGG
GGCGGAGCCTATGGAAAAACGCCAGCAACGCGGCCTTTTTACGGTTCCTGGCCTTTTGCTGGCCTTTTGC
TCACATGGCTCGACAGATCT
